Addgene plasmid #77921: RPS6KA4 gRNA (BRDN0001149050)
Purpose: 3rd generation lentiviral gRNA plasmid targeting human RPS6KA4
Depositing lab: John Doench & David Root. Depositing organization: Broad Institute. Publication: Optimized sgRNA design to maximize activity and minimize off-target effects of CRISPR-Cas9. Doench JG, Fusi N, Sullender M, Hegde M, Vaimberg EW, Donovan KF, Smith I, Tothova Z, Wilen C, Orchard R, Virgin HW, Listgarten J, Root DE. Nat Biotechnol. 2016 Jan 18. doi: 10.1038/nbt.3437. PubMed 26780180.
Backbone
  Vector backbone: lentiGuide-Puro
  Backbone manufacturer: Zhang Lab (Addgene plasmid # 52963)
  Vector type: Mammalian Expression, Lentiviral, CRISPR
  Selectable markers: Puromycin
Growth in bacteria
  Bacterial resistance: Ampicillin, 100 μg/mL
  Growth temperature: 37°C
  Growth strain: DH5alpha
  Copy number: High Copy
Gene/Insert
  Gene/Insert name: RPS6KA4 (alt names: RPS6KA4; NM_001006944.1)
  gRNA/shRNA sequence: CTTGCTACGGATGATTTCGG
  Species: H. sapiens (human)
  Entrez Gene: RPS6KA4 (a.k.a. MSK2, RSK-B)
  Promoter: hU6
  Cloning method: Unknown
  Sequencing primers: 5′ U6-F; 3′ pS2-R
Terms and licenses: Academic/Nonprofit Terms; Industry Terms: Not Available to Industry
Depositor comments: The gRNA was designed to target the following Genbank reference sequence(s): NM_001006944.1,NM_001300802.1,NM_003942.2. Note that this plasmid does NOT contain Cas9. It should be used in conjunction with lentiCas9-Blast (Addgene #52962) or otherwise with cell lines already expressing Cas9. Browse the full kinome gRNA library at http://www.addgene.org/pooled-library/broadgpp-human-kinome/ or visit http://www.broadinstitute.org/rnai/public/ for detailed protocols and information.
How to cite: RPS6KA4 gRNA (BRDN0001149050) was a gift from John Doench & David Root (Addgene plasmid # 77921 ; http://n2t.net/addgene:77921 ; RRID:Addgene_77921)
