[The description below was written by a language model from this plasmid's Addgene catalogue record and pLannotate feature annotations shown in this document.]
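Description:
RPS6KA4 gRNA (BRDN0001149050) is a third-generation lentiviral guide RNA plasmid built on the lentiGuide-Puro backbone. It delivers a single CRISPR guide against human RPS6KA4 (also known as MSK2 or RSK-B), a kinase gene, and belongs to a human kinome gRNA collection. In bacteria it is maintained through a high-copy ColE1/pUC-type origin and selected with ampicillin via the β-lactamase gene. An f1 origin, lac promoter/operator remnants and T7/T3 promoters are leftover cloning-vector elements.

The viral genome is transcribed from an RSV promoter fused to a truncated HIV-1 5′ LTR, which makes packaging Tat-independent. This is followed by the Ψ packaging signal with a partial gag sequence, the RRE for Rev-dependent nuclear export, and a cPPT/CTS that aids nuclear import of the provirus. It ends in a self-inactivating ΔU3 3′ LTR, so the integrated provirus lacks LTR promoter activity.

Two expression units sit between the LTRs. A human U6 RNA polymerase III promoter drives the RPS6KA4-specific spacer joined to the Streptococcus pyogenes Cas9 gRNA scaffold. An EF-1α core promoter with its intron A drives puromycin N-acetyltransferase for selecting transduced mammalian cells, and a WPRE enhances transcript expression. An SV40 poly(A) signal and SV40 origin lie downstream of the 3′ LTR.

The plasmid does not encode Cas9, so it must be used with a separate Cas9 vector or in cells already expressing Cas9. According to the depositor, the guide was designed against several RPS6KA4 reference transcripts. It is typically used for knockout of this kinase in human cells.
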