Features (pLannotate 1.2.2; 29 found; start..end, strand, type, name):
     14..80      +  CDS            small t antigen (fragment): SV40 (simian virus 40) small t antigen
    106..317     +  promoter       EF-1α core promoter: core promoter for human elongation factor EF-1α
    318..1256    +  intron         EF-1α intron A: intron upstream of the start codon of human EF-1α
   1278..1877    +  CDS            PuroR (fragment): puromycin N-acetyltransferase; pac from Streptomyces; confers resistance to puromycin
   1893..2481    +  misc_feature   WPRE: woodchuck hepatitis virus posttranscriptional regulatory element
   2532..2551    +  misc_feature   cPPT/CTS (fragment): central polypurine tract and central termination sequence of HIV-1
   2553..2786    +  LTR            3' LTR (ΔU3): self-inactivating 3' long terminal repeat (LTR) from HIV-1
   2864..2985    +  polyA_signal   SV40 poly(A) signal: SV40 polyadenylation signal
   3025..3160    +  rep_origin     SV40 ori: SV40 origin of replication
   3181..3199    -  promoter       T7 promoter: promoter for bacteriophage T7 RNA polymerase
   3207..3362    +  CDS            lacZα (fragment): LacZα fragment of β-galactosidase; lacZ fragment
   3367..3795    +  rep_origin     f1 ori (sequence partly withheld): f1 bacteriophage origin of replication; arrow indicates direction of (+) strand synthesis
   3848..3952    +  promoter       AmpR promoter: bla
   3953..4813    +  CDS            AmpR: β-lactamase; bla; confers resistance to ampicillin, carbenicillin, and related antibiotics
   4984..5572    +  rep_origin     ori: high-copy-number ColE1/pMB1/pBR322/pUC origin of replication
   5755..5847    +  CDS            lacI (fragment): lac repressor; lacI; The lac repressor binds to the lac operator to inhibit transcription in E. coli. This inhibition can be relieved by adding lactose or isopropyl-β-D-thiogalactopyranoside (IPTG).
   5860..5881    +  protein_bind   CAP binding site: CAP binding activates transcription in the presence of cAMP. E. coli catabolite activator protein
   5896..5926    +  promoter       lac promoter: promoter for the E. coli lac operon
   5934..5950    +  protein_bind   lac operator: The lac repressor binds to the lac operator to inhibit transcription in E. coli. This inhibition can be relieved by adding lactose or isopropyl-β-D-thiogalactopyranoside (IPTG). lac repressor encoded by lacI
   5995..6013    +  promoter       T3 promoter: promoter for bacteriophage T3 RNA polymerase
   6041..6267    +  promoter       RSV promoter: Rous sarcoma virus enhancer/promoter
   6268..6448    +  LTR            5' LTR (truncated): truncated 5' long terminal repeat (LTR) from HIV-1
   6495..6620    +  misc_feature   HIV-1 Ψ: packaging signal of human immunodeficiency virus type 1
   6604..6967    +  CDS            HIV-1 gag (fragment): gag protein from human immunodeficiency virus 1; gag
   7113..7346    +  misc_feature   RRE: The Rev response element (RRE) of HIV-1 allows for Rev-dependent mRNA export from the nucleus to the cytoplasm.
   7723..7749    +  CDS            Rev (fragment): human immunodeficiency virus 1 (HIV-1) Rev protein; rev; enhances nuclear export of unspliced and incompletely spliced viral mRNAs
   7753..7993    +  promoter       U6 promoter: RNA polymerase III promoter for human U6 snRNA
   8023..8098    +  misc_RNA       gRNA scaffold: guide RNA scaffold for the Streptococcus pyogenes CRISPR/Cas9 system
   8154..8271    +  misc_feature   cPPT/CTS: central polypurine tract and central termination sequence of HIV-1
>Addgene plasmid #77921 | RPS6KA4 gRNA (BRDN0001149050) | addgene full sequence | sequence record 188658 | Addgene Assembled Sequence
CCCGGGTGCAAAGATGGATAAAGTTTTAAACAGAGAGGAATCTTTGCAGCTAATGGACCTTCTAGGTCTT
GAAAGGAGTGGGAATTGGCTCCGGTGCCCGTCAGTGGGCAGAGCGCACATCGCCCACAGTCCCCGAGAAG
TTGGGGGGAGGGGTCGGCAATTGATCCGGTGCCTAGAGAAGGTGGCGCGGGGTAAACTGGGAAAGTGATG
TCGTGTACTGGCTCCGCCTTTTTCCCGAGGGTGGGGGAGAACCGTATATAAGTGCAGTAGTCGCCGTGAA
CGTTCTTTTTCGCAACGGGTTTGCCGCCAGAACACAGGTAAGTGCCGTGTGTGGTTCCCGCGGGCCTGGC
CTCTTTACGGGTTATGGCCCTTGCGTGCCTTGAATTACTTCCACCTGGCTGCAGTACGTGATTCTTGATC
CCGAGCTTCGGGTTGGAAGTGGGTGGGAGAGTTCGAGGCCTTGCGCTTAAGGAGCCCCTTCGCCTCGTGC
TTGAGTTGAGGCCTGGCCTGGGCGCTGGGGCCGCCGCGTGCGAATCTGGTGGCACCTTCGCGCCTGTCTC
GCTGCTTTCGATAAGTCTCTAGCCATTTAAAATTTTTGATGACCTGCTGCGACGCTTTTTTTCTGGCAAG
ATAGTCTTGTAAATGCGGGCCAAGATCTGCACACTGGTATTTCGGTTTTTGGGGCCGCGGGCGGCGACGG
GGCCCGTGCGTCCCAGCGCACATGTTCGGCGAGGCGGGGCCTGCGAGCGCGGCCACCGAGAATCGGACGG
GGGTAGTCTCAAGCTGGCCGGCCTGCTCTGGTGCCTGGCCTCGCGCCGCCGTGTATCGCCCCGCCCTGGG
CGGCAAGGCTGGCCCGGTCGGCACCAGTTGCGTGAGCGGAAAGATGGCCGCTTCCCGGCCCTGCTGCAGG
GAGCTCAAAATGGAGGACGCGGCGCTCGGGAGAGCGGGCGGGTGAGTCACCCACACAAAGGAAAAGGGCC
TTTCCGTCCTCAGCCGTCGCTTCATGTGACTCCACGGAGTACCGGGCGCCGTCCAGGCACCTCGATTAGT
TCTCGAGCTTTTGGAGTACGTCGTCTTTAGGTTGGGGGGAGGGGTTTTATGCGATGGAGTTTCCCCACAC
TGAGTGGGTGGAGACTGAAGTTAGGCCAGCTTGGCACTTGATGTAATTCTCCTTGGAATTTGCCCTTTTT
GAGTTTGGATCTTGGTTCATTCTCAAGCCTCAGACAGTGGTTCAAAGTTTTTTTCTTCCATTTCAGGTGT
CGTGACGTACGGCCACCATGACCGAGTACAAGCCCACGGTGCGCCTCGCCACCCGCGACGACGTCCCCAG
GGCCGTACGCACCCTCGCCGCCGCGTTCGCCGACTACCCCGCCACGCGCCACACCGTCGATCCGGACCGC
CACATCGAGCGGGTCACCGAGCTGCAAGAACTCTTCCTCACGCGCGTCGGGCTCGACATCGGCAAGGTGT
GGGTCGCGGACGACGGCGCCGCCGTGGCGGTCTGGACCACGCCGGAGAGCGTCGAAGCGGGGGCGGTGTT
CGCCGAGATCGGCCCGCGCATGGCCGAGTTGAGCGGTTCCCGGCTGGCCGCGCAGCAACAGATGGAAGGC
CTCCTGGCGCCGCACCGGCCCAAGGAGCCCGCGTGGTTCCTGGCCACCGTCGGAGTCTCGCCCGACCACC
AGGGCAAGGGTCTGGGCAGCGCCGTCGTGCTCCCCGGAGTGGAGGCGGCCGAGCGCGCCGGGGTGCCCGC
CTTCCTGGAGACCTCCGCGCCCCGCAACCTCCCCTTCTACGAGCGGCTCGGCTTCACCGTCACCGCCGAC
GTCGAGGTGCCCGAAGGACCGCGCACCTGGTGCATGACCCGCAAGCCCGGTGCCTGAACGCGTTAAGTCG
ACAATCAACCTCTGGATTACAAAATTTGTGAAAGATTGACTGGTATTCTTAACTATGTTGCTCCTTTTAC
GCTATGTGGATACGCTGCTTTAATGCCTTTGTATCATGCTATTGCTTCCCGTATGGCTTTCATTTTCTCC
TCCTTGTATAAATCCTGGTTGCTGTCTCTTTATGAGGAGTTGTGGCCCGTTGTCAGGCAACGTGGCGTGG
TGTGCACTGTGTTTGCTGACGCAACCCCCACTGGTTGGGGCATTGCCACCACCTGTCAGCTCCTTTCCGG
GACTTTCGCTTTCCCCCTCCCTATTGCCACGGCGGAACTCATCGCCGCCTGCCTTGCCCGCTGCTGGACA
GGGGCTCGGCTGTTGGGCACTGACAATTCCGTGGTGTTGTCGGGGAAATCATCGTCCTTTCCTTGGCTGC
TCGCCTGTGTTGCCACCTGGATTCTGCGCGGGACGTCCTTCTGCTACGTCCCTTCGGCCCTCAATCCAGC
GGACCTTCCTTCCCGCGGCCTGCTGCCGGCTCTGCGGCCTCTTCCGCGTCTTCGCCTTCGCCCTCAGACG
AGTCGGATCTCCCTTTGGGCCGCCTCCCCGCGTCGACTTTAAGACCAATGACTTACAAGGCAGCTGTAGA
TCTTAGCCACTTTTTAAAAGAAAAGGGGGGACTGGAAGGGCTAATTCACTCCCAACGAAGACAAGATCTG
CTTTTTGCTTGTACTGGGTCTCTCTGGTTAGACCAGATCTGAGCCTGGGAGCTCTCTGGCTAACTAGGGA
ACCCACTGCTTAAGCCTCAATAAAGCTTGCCTTGAGTGCTTCAAGTAGTGTGTGCCCGTCTGTTGTGTGA
CTCTGGTAACTAGAGATCCCTCAGACCCTTTTAGTCAGTGTGGAAAATCTCTAGCAGTACGTATAGTAGT
TCATGTCATCTTATTATTCAGTATTTATAACTTGCAAAGAAATGAATATCAGAGAGTGAGAGGAACTTGT
TTATTGCAGCTTATAATGGTTACAAATAAAGCAATAGCATCACAAATTTCACAAATAAAGCATTTTTTTC
ACTGCATTCTAGTTGTGGTTTGTCCAAACTCATCAATGTATCTTATCATGTCTGGCTCTAGCTATCCCGC
CCCTAACTCCGCCCATCCCGCCCCTAACTCCGCCCAGTTCCGCCCATTCTCCGCCCCATGGCTGACTAAT
TTTTTTTATTTATGCAGAGGCCGAGGCCGCCTCGGCCTCTGAGCTATTCCAGAAGTAGTGAGGAGGCTTT
TTTGGAGGCCTAGGGACGTACCCAATTCGCCCTATAGTGAGTCGTATTACGCGCGCTCACTGGCCGTCGT
TTTACAACGTCGTGACTGGGAAAACCCTGGCGTTACCCAACTTAATCGCCTTGCAGCACATCCCCCTTTC
GCCAGCTGGCGTAATAGCGAAGAGGCCCGCACCGATCGCCCTTCCCAACAGTTGCGCAGCCTGAATGGCG
AATGGG
[124 nt withheld, positions 3367-3490]
C
[91 nt withheld, positions 3492-3582]
A
[49 nt withheld, positions 3584-3632]
CCTTTGACGTTGGAGTCCACGTTCTTT
[37 nt withheld, positions 3660-3696]
ACCCTATCTCGGTCTATTCTTTTGATTTATAAGGGATTTTGCCGATTTCGGCCTATTGGTTAAAAAATGA
GCTGATTTAACAAAAATTTAACGCGAATTTTAACAAAATATTAACGCTTACAATTTAGGTGGCACTTTTC
GGGGAAATGTGCGCGGAACCCCTATTTGTTTATTTTTCTAAATACATTCAAATATGTATCCGCTCATGAG
ACAATAACCCTGATAAATGCTTCAATAATATTGAAAAAGGAAGAGTATGAGTATTCAACATTTCCGTGTC
GCCCTTATTCCCTTTTTTGCGGCATTTTGCCTTCCTGTTTTTGCTCACCCAGAAACGCTGGTGAAAGTAA
AAGATGCTGAAGATCAGTTGGGTGCACGAGTGGGTTACATCGAACTGGATCTCAACAGCGGTAAGATCCT
TGAGAGTTTTCGCCCCGAAGAACGTTTTCCAATGATGAGCACTTTTAAAGTTCTGCTATGTGGCGCGGTA
TTATCCCGTATTGACGCCGGGCAAGAGCAACTCGGTCGCCGCATACACTATTCTCAGAATGACTTGGTTG
AGTACTCACCAGTCACAGAAAAGCATCTTACGGATGGCATGACAGTAAGAGAATTATGCAGTGCTGCCAT
AACCATGAGTGATAACACTGCGGCCAACTTACTTCTGACAACGATCGGAGGACCGAAGGAGCTAACCGCT
TTTTTGCACAACATGGGGGATCATGTAACTCGCCTTGATCGTTGGGAACCGGAGCTGAATGAAGCCATAC
CAAACGACGAGCGTGACACCACGATGCCTGTAGCAATGGCAACAACGTTGCGCAAACTATTAACTGGCGA
ACTACTTACTCTAGCTTCCCGGCAACAATTAATAGACTGGATGGAGGCGGATAAAGTTGCAGGACCACTT
CTGCGCTCGGCCCTTCCGGCTGGCTGGTTTATTGCTGATAAATCTGGAGCCGGTGAGCGTGGGTCTCGCG
GTATCATTGCAGCACTGGGGCCAGATGGTAAGCCCTCCCGTATCGTAGTTATCTACACGACGGGGAGTCA
GGCAACTATGGATGAACGAAATAGACAGATCGCTGAGATAGGTGCCTCACTGATTAAGCATTGGTAACTG
TCAGACCAAGTTTACTCATATATACTTTAGATTGATTTAAAACTTCATTTTTAATTTAAAAGGATCTAGG
TGAAGATCCTTTTTGATAATCTCATGACCAAAATCCCTTAACGTGAGTTTTCGTTCCACTGAGCGTCAGA
CCCCGTAGAAAAGATCAAAGGATCTTCTTGAGATCCTTTTTTTCTGCGCGTAATCTGCTGCTTGCAAACA
AAAAAACCACCGCTACCAGCGGTGGTTTGTTTGCCGGATCAAGAGCTACCAACTCTTTTTCCGAAGGTAA
CTGGCTTCAGCAGAGCGCAGATACCAAATACTGTTCTTCTAGTGTAGCCGTAGTTAGGCCACCACTTCAA
GAACTCTGTAGCACCGCCTACATACCTCGCTCTGCTAATCCTGTTACCAGTGGCTGCTGCCAGTGGCGAT
AAGTCGTGTCTTACCGGGTTGGACTCAAGACGATAGTTACCGGATAAGGCGCAGCGGTCGGGCTGAACGG
GGGGTTCGTGCACACAGCCCAGCTTGGAGCGAACGACCTACACCGAACTGAGATACCTACAGCGTGAGCT
ATGAGAAAGCGCCACGCTTCCCGAAGGGAGAAAGGCGGACAGGTATCCGGTAAGCGGCAGGGTCGGAACA
GGAGAGCGCACGAGGGAGCTTCCAGGGGGAAACGCCTGGTATCTTTATAGTCCTGTCGGGTTTCGCCACC
TCTGACTTGAGCGTCGATTTTTGTGATGCTCGTCAGGGGGGCGGAGCCTATGGAAAAACGCCAGCAACGC
GGCCTTTTTACGGTTCCTGGCCTTTTGCTGGCCTTTTGCTCACATGTTCTTTCCTGCGTTATCCCCTGAT
TCTGTGGATAACCGTATTACCGCCTTTGAGTGAGCTGATACCGCTCGCCGCAGCCGAACGACCGAGCGCA
GCGAGTCAGTGAGCGAGGAAGCGGAAGAGCGCCCAATACGCAAACCGCCTCTCCCCGCGCGTTGGCCGAT
TCATTAATGCAGCTGGCACGACAGGTTTCCCGACTGGAAAGCGGGCAGTGAGCGCAACGCAATTAATGTG
AGTTAGCTCACTCATTAGGCACCCCAGGCTTTACACTTTATGCTTCCGGCTCGTATGTTGTGTGGAATTG
TGAGCGGATAACAATTTCACACAGGAAACAGCTATGACCATGATTACGCCAAGCGCGCAATTAACCCTCA
CTAAAGGGAACAAAAGCTGGAGCTGCAAGCTTAATGTAGTCTTATGCAATACTCTTGTAGTCTTGCAACA
TGGTAACGATGAGTTAGCAACATGCCTTACAAGGAGAGAAAAAGCACCGTGCATGCCGATTGGTGGAAGT
AAGGTGGTACGATCGTGCCTTATTAGGAAGGCAACAGACGGGTCTGACATGGATTGGACGAACCACTGAA
TTGCCGCATTGCAGAGATATTGTATTTAAGTGCCTAGCTCGATACATAAACGGGTCTCTCTGGTTAGACC
AGATCTGAGCCTGGGAGCTCTCTGGCTAACTAGGGAACCCACTGCTTAAGCCTCAATAAAGCTTGCCTTG
AGTGCTTCAAGTAGTGTGTGCCCGTCTGTTGTGTGACTCTGGTAACTAGAGATCCCTCAGACCCTTTTAG
TCAGTGTGGAAAATCTCTAGCAGTGGCGCCCGAACAGGGACTTGAAAGCGAAAGGGAAACCAGAGGAGCT
CTCTCGACGCAGGACTCGGCTTGCTGAAGCGCGCACGGCAAGAGGCGAGGGGCGGCGACTGGTGAGTACG
CCAAAAATTTTGACTAGCGGAGGCTAGAAGGAGAGAGATGGGTGCGAGAGCGTCAGTATTAAGCGGGGGA
GAATTAGATCGCGATGGGAAAAAATTCGGTTAAGGCCAGGGGGAAAGAAAAAATATAAATTAAAACATAT
AGTATGGGCAAGCAGGGAGCTAGAACGATTCGCAGTTAATCCTGGCCTGTTAGAAACATCAGAAGGCTGT
AGACAAATACTGGGACAGCTACAACCATCCCTTCAGACAGGATCAGAAGAACTTAGATCATTATATAATA
CAGTAGCAACCCTCTATTGTGTGCATCAAAGGATAGAGATAAAAGACACCAAGGAAGCTTTAGACAAGAT
AGAGGAAGAGCAAAACAAAAGTAAGACCACCGCACAGCAAGCGGCCGCTGATCTTCAGACCTGGAGGAGG
AGATATGAGGGACAATTGGAGAAGTGAATTATATAAATATAAAGTAGTAAAAATTGAACCATTAGGAGTA
GCACCCACCAAGGCAAAGAGAAGAGTGGTGCAGAGAGAAAAAAGAGCAGTGGGAATAGGAGCTTTGTTCC
TTGGGTTCTTGGGAGCAGCAGGAAGCACTATGGGCGCAGCGTCAATGACGCTGACGGTACAGGCCAGACA
ATTATTGTCTGGTATAGTGCAGCAGCAGAACAATTTGCTGAGGGCTATTGAGGCGCAACAGCATCTGTTG
CAACTCACAGTCTGGGGCATCAAGCAGCTCCAGGCAAGAATCCTGGCTGTGGAAAGATACCTAAAGGATC
AACAGCTCCTGGGGATTTGGGGTTGCTCTGGAAAACTCATTTGCACCACTGCTGTGCCTTGGAATGCTAG
TTGGAGTAATAAATCTCTGGAACAGATTTGGAATCACACGACCTGGATGGAGTGGGACAGAGAAATTAAC
AATTACACAAGCTTAATACACTCCTTAATTGAAGAATCGCAAAACCAGCAAGAAAAGAATGAACAAGAAT
TATTGGAATTAGATAAATGGGCAAGTTTGTGGAATTGGTTTAACATAACAAATTGGCTGTGGTATATAAA
ATTATTCATAATGATAGTAGGAGGCTTGGTAGGTTTAAGAATAGTTTTTGCTGTACTTTCTATAGTGAAT
AGAGTTAGGCAGGGATATTCACCATTATCGTTTCAGACCCACCTCCCAACCCCGAGGGGACCCAGAGAGG
GCCTATTTCCCATGATTCCTTCATATTTGCATATACGATACAAGGCTGTTAGAGAGATAATTAGAATTAA
TTTGACTGTAAACACAAAGATATTAGTACAAAATACGTGACGTAGAAAGTAATAATTTCTTGGGTAGTTT
GCAGTTTTAAAATTATGTTTTAAAATGGACTATCATATGCTTACCGTAACTTGAAAGTATTTCGATTTCT
TGGCTTTATATATCTTGTGGAAAGGACGAAACACCGCTTGCTACGGATGATTTCGGGTTTTAGAGCTAGA
AATAGCAAGTTAAAATAAGGCTAGTCCGTTATCAACTTGAAAAAGTGGCACCGAGTCGGTGCTTTTTTAA
GCTTGGCGTAACTAGATCTTGAGACAAATGGCAGTATTCATCCACAATTTTAAAAGAAAAGGGGGGATTG
GGGGGTACAGTGCAGGGGAAAGAATAGTAGACATAATAGCAACAGACATACAAACTAAAGAATTACAAAA
ACAAATTACAAAAATTCAAAATTTTCGGGTTTATTACAGGGACAGCAGAGATCCACTTTGGCGCCGGCTC
GAGGGGG
