>Addgene plasmid #77921 | RPS6KA4 gRNA (BRDN0001149050) | depositor partial sequence | sequence record 145381 | Target Sequence
CTTGCTACGGATGATTTCGG
