>Addgene plasmid #77921 | RPS6KA4 gRNA (BRDN0001149050) | addgene partial sequence | sequence record 188657 | hU6-F
ATANNNGACGTAGAAAGTAATAATTTCTTGGGTAGTTTGCAGTTTTAAAATTATGTTTTAAAATGGACTA
TCATATGCTTACCGTAACTTGAAAGTATTTCGATTTCTTGGCTTTATATATCTTGTGGAAAGGACGAAAC
ACCGCTTGCTACGGATGATTTCGGGTTTTAGAGCTAGAAATAGCAAGTTAAAATAAGGCTAGTCCGTTAT
CAACTTGAAAAAGTGGCACCGAGTCGGTGCTTTTTTAAGCTTGGCGTAACTAGATCTTGAGACAAATGGC
AGTATTCATCCACAATTTTAAAAGAAAAGGGGGGATTGGGGGGTACAGTGCAGGGGAAAGAATAGTAGAC
ATAATAGCAACAGACATACAAACTAAAGAATTACAAAAACAAATTACAAAAATTCAAAATTTTCGGGTTT
ATTACAGGGACAGCAGAGATCCACTTTGGCGCCGGCTCGAGGGGGCCCGGGTGCAAAGATGGATAAAGTT
TTAAACAGAGAGGAATCTTTGCAGCTAATGGACCTTCTAGGTCTTGAAAGGAGTGGGAATTGGCTCCGGT
GCCCGTCAGT
